Addgene plasmid #229821: pB-DEST (JDW 1205)
Purpose: (Empty Backbone) A PiggyBac destination vector compatible with gateway cloning system.
Depositing lab: Joshua Wythe. Depositing organization: University of Virginia. Publication: MultiSite Assembly of Gateway Induced Clones (MAGIC): a flexible cloning toolbox for use in vertebrate model systems. Gillespie WB 3rd, Zhang Y, Ruiz OE, Cerda J 3rd, Ortiz-Guzman J, Sherman M, Turner WD, Largoza G, Mosser LE, Fujimoto E, Chien CB, Kwan KM, Arenkiel BR, Devine WP, Wythe JD. Development. 2025 Nov 15;152(22):dev204308. doi: 10.1242/dev.204308. Epub 2025 Nov 13. PubMed 41230856.
Backbone
  Vector backbone: pB_Tet-Off_Flex_DEST_EFS_mODC_tTA
  Vector type: Mammalian Expression
Growth in bacteria
  Bacterial resistance: Chloramphenicol and Ampicillin, 25 & 100 μg/mL
  Growth temperature: 37°C
  Growth strain: ccdB Survival
  Copy number: High Copy
Gene/Insert
  Gene/Insert name: None
Terms and licenses: Academic/Nonprofit Terms; Industry Terms: Not Available to Industry
Depositor comments: Please visit https://doi.org/10.1101/2024.07.13.603267 for bioRxiv preprint.
How to cite: pB-DEST (JDW 1205) was a gift from Joshua Wythe (Addgene plasmid # 229821 ; http://n2t.net/addgene:229821 ; RRID:Addgene_229821)
