[The description below was written by a language model from this plasmid's Addgene catalogue record and pLannotate feature annotations shown in this document.]
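Description:
pB-DEST (JDW 1205) is an empty PiggyBac destination vector for Gateway recombination cloning, catalogued as a mammalian expression backbone and derived from pB_Tet-Off_Flex_DEST_EFS_mODC_tTA. It is a 5.2 kb high-copy plasmid built on a pBluescript-like framework, with a ColE1/pUC origin, an f1 origin, and an ampicillin resistance gene under its own bla promoter. Remnants of the lacZα region, the lac promoter/operator, and flanking T7 and T3 promoters are also annotated.

The functional core is a Gateway destination cassette bounded by sites annotated as attR1 (with an overlapping attB4 call, suggesting an attR4-type site) and attR3, consistent with a MultiSite Gateway LR format in which several entry clones are assembled in order into one backbone. Between these sites sit the ccdB gyrase toxin gene, a ccdA fragment, and a chloramphenicol acetyltransferase gene driven by its cat promoter, with a lac UV5 promoter nearby. Because ccdB is lethal to ordinary E. coli, the empty vector is maintained in a ccdB-tolerant strain under combined chloramphenicol and ampicillin selection. After LR recombination the cassette is replaced by the user's assembled elements, so correct recombinants can be recovered in standard strains by loss of the toxin.

No eukaryotic promoter, reporter, polyadenylation signal or mammalian selection marker is annotated, so these would have to come from the entry clones. The PiggyBac terminal repeats implied by the name and stated purpose are not called in the feature table. They may lie in the unannotated stretches flanking the cassette, but the record does not confirm this. In intended use, the recombined cargo would be integrated into a host genome by PiggyBac transposase supplied separately, as part of a modular cloning toolkit for vertebrate model systems.
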