Features (pLannotate 1.2.2; 20 found; start..end, strand, type, name):
     30..458     -  rep_origin     f1 ori (sequence partly withheld): f1 bacteriophage origin of replication; arrow indicates direction of (+) strand synthesis
    463..620     -  CDS            lacZα (fragment): LacZα fragment of β-galactosidase; lacZ fragment
    623..641     +  promoter       T7 promoter: promoter for bacteriophage T7 RNA polymerase
   1002..1022    +  protein_bind   attB4: mutant version of attB; core recombination site for the Gateway® BP reaction BP Clonase™
   1006..1125    +  protein_bind   attR1: mutant version of attR; recombination site for the Gateway® LR reaction LR Clonase™
   1166..1471    -  CDS            ccdB: CcdB, a bacterial toxin that poisons DNA gyrase; ccdB; Plasmids containing the ccdB gene cannot be propagated in standard E. coli strains.
   1476..1634    -  CDS            ccdA (fragment): CCDA_ECO57 - Also known as H, letA. Experimental evidence at protein level: Swiss-Prot protein existence level 1. Antitoxin component of a type II toxin-antitoxin (TA) system which inhibits the post-segregational killing (PSK) of plasmid-free cells, also referred to as a plasmid addiction system. Binds to and blocks the activity of CcdB; will also remove bound CcdB protein from the CcdB-GyrA complex by forming a CcdA-CcdB complex, a process termed rejuvenation. Functions as a transcriptional corepressor for the ccdAB operon, repression also requires CcdB (By similarity). From Escherichia coli
   1791..2471    -  CDS            CmR: chloramphenicol acetyltransferase confers resistance to chloramphenicol
   2472..2501    -  promoter       cat promoter (fragment): promoter of the E. coli cat gene encoding chloramphenicol acetyltransferase
   2525..2555    -  promoter       lac UV5 promoter: E. coli lac promoter with an "up" mutation
   2580..2703    -  protein_bind   attR3: mutant version of attR; recombination site for the Gateway® LR reaction LR Clonase™
   2707..2727    +  CDS            lacZα (fragment): LacZα fragment of β-galactosidase; lacZ fragment
   3026..3044    -  promoter       T3 promoter: promoter for bacteriophage T3 RNA polymerase
   3089..3105    -  protein_bind   lac operator: The lac repressor binds to the lac operator to inhibit transcription in E. coli. This inhibition can be relieved by adding lactose or isopropyl-β-D-thiogalactopyranoside (IPTG). lac repressor encoded by lacI
   3113..3143    -  promoter       lac promoter: promoter for the E. coli lac operon
   3158..3179    -  protein_bind   CAP binding site: CAP binding activates transcription in the presence of cAMP. E. coli catabolite activator protein
   3192..3284    -  CDS            lacI (fragment): lac repressor; lacI; The lac repressor binds to the lac operator to inhibit transcription in E. coli. This inhibition can be relieved by adding lactose or isopropyl-β-D-thiogalactopyranoside (IPTG).
   3467..4055    -  rep_origin     ori: high-copy-number ColE1/pMB1/pBR322/pUC origin of replication
   4226..5086    -  CDS            AmpR: β-lactamase; bla; confers resistance to ampicillin, carbenicillin, and related antibiotics
   5087..5191    -  promoter       AmpR promoter: bla
>Addgene plasmid #229821 | pB-DEST (JDW 1205) | addgene full sequence | sequence record 460481 | Addgene NGS Result
CTAAATTGTAAGCGTTAATATTTTGTTAAAATTCGCGTTAAATTTTTGTTAAATCAGCTCATTTTTTAAC
CAATAGGCCGAAATCGGCAAAATCCCTTATAAATCAAAAGAATAGACCGAGATAGGGT
[37 nt withheld, positions 129-165]
AAAGAACGTGGACTCCAACGTCAAAGG
[49 nt withheld, positions 193-241]
T
[91 nt withheld, positions 243-333]
G
[124 nt withheld, positions 335-458]
CCCATTCGCCATTCAGGCTGCGCAACTGTTGGGAAGGGCGATCGGTGCGGGCCTCTTCGCTATTACGCCA
GCTGGCGAAAGGGGGATGTGCTGCAAGGCGATTAAGTTGGGTAACGCCAGGGTTTTCCCAGTCACGACGT
TGTAAAACGACGGCCAGTGAATTGTAATACGACTCACTATAGGGCGAATTGGGTACCTTAACCCTAGAAA
GATAGTCTGCGTAAAATTGACGCATGCATTCTTGAAATATTGCTCTCTCTTTCTAAATAGCGCGAATCCG
TCGCTGTGCATTTAGGACATCTCAGTCGCCGCTTGGAGCTCCCGTGAGGCGTGCTTGTCAATGCGGTAAG
TGTCACTGATTTTGAACTATAACGACCGCGTGAGTCAAAATGACGCATGATTATCTTTTACGTGACTTTT
AAGATTTAACTCATACGATAATTATATTGTTATTTCATGTTCTACTTACGTGATAACTTATTATATATAT
ATTTTCTTGTTATAGATATCGTCGACTTAATTAACATGATTACGCCAAGCTATCAACTTTGTATAGAAAA
GTTGAACGAGAAACGTAAAATGATATAAATATCAATATATTAAATTAGATTTTGCATAAAAAACAGACTA
CATAATACTGTAAAACACAACATATCCAGTCACTATGGTCGACCTGCAGACTGGCTGTGTATAAGGGAGC
CTGACATTTATATTCCCCAGAACATCAGGTTAATGGCGTTTTTGATGTCATTTTCGCGGTGGCTGAGATC
AGCCACTTCTTCCCCGATAACGGAGACCGGCACACTGGCCATATCGGTGGTCATCATGCGCCAGCTTTCA
TCCCCGATATGCACCACCGGGTAAAGTTCACGGGGGACTTTATCTGACAGCAGACGTGCACTGGCCAGGG
GGATCACCATCCGTCGCCCGGGCGTGTCAATAATATCACTCTGTACATCCACAAACAGACGATAACGGCT
CTCTCTTTTATAGGTGTAAACCTTAAACTGCATTTCACCAGCCCCTGTTCTCGTCGGCAAAGGAGCCGTT
CATTTCAATAAACCGGGCGACCTCAGCCATCCCTTCCTGATTTTCCGCTTTCCAGCGTTCGGCACGCAGA
CGACGGGCTTCATTCTGCATGGTTGTGCTTACCGAACCGGAGATATTGACATCATATATGCCTTGAGCAA
CTGATAGCTGTCGCTGTCAACTGTCACTGTAATACGCTGCTTCATAGCATACCTCTTTTTGACATACTTC
GGGTATACATATCAGTATATATTCTTATACCGCAAAAATCAGCGCGCAAATACGCATACTGTTATCTGGC
TTTTAGTAAGCCGGATCCTCTAGATTACGCCCCGCCTGCCACTCATCGCAGTACTGTTGTAATTCATTAA
GCATTCTGCCGACATGGAAGCCATCACAAACGGCATGATGAACCTGAATCGCCAGCGGCATCAGCACCTT
GTCGCCTTGCGTATAATATTTGCCCATGGTGAAAACGGGGGCGAAGAAGTTGTCCATATTGGCCACGTTT
AAATCAAAACTGGTGAAACTCACCCAGGGATTGGCTGAGACGAAAAACATATTCTCAATAAACCCTTTAG
GGAAATAGGCCAGGTTTTCACCGTAACACGCCACATCTTGCGAATATATGTGTAGAAACTGCCGGAAATC
GTCGTGGTATTCACTCCAGAGCGATGAAAACGTTTCAGTTTGCTCATGGAAAACGGTGTAACAAGGGTGA
ACACTATCCCATATCACCAGCTCACCGTCTTTCATTGCCATACGGAATTCCGGATGAGCATTCATCAGGC
GGGCAAGAATGTGAATAAAGGCCGGATAAAACTTGTGCTTATTTTTCTTTACGGTCTTTAAAAAGGCCGT
AATATCCAGCTGAACGGTCTGGTTATAGGTACATTGAGCAACTGACTGAAATGCCTCAAAATGTTCTTTA
CGATGCCATTGGGATATATCAACGGTGGTATATCCAGTGATTTTTTTCTCCATTTTAGCTTCCTTAGCTC
CTGAAAATCTCGACGGATCCTAACTCAAAATCCACACATTATACGAGCCGGAAGCATAAAGTGTAAAGCC
TGGGGTGCCTAATGCGGCCGCCATAGTGACTGGATATGTTGTGTTTTACAGTATTATGTAGTCTGTTTTT
TATGCAAAATCTAATTTAATATATTGATATTTATATCATTTTACGTTTCTCGTTCAACTTTATTATACAT
AGTTGATAATTCACTGGCCGTCGTTTTACGGTACCATCGATGATGATAAGCTTGTTTAAACGTTAACGGA
TCCTTTGTTACTTTATAGAAGAAATTTTGAGTTTTTGTTTTTTTTTAATAAATAAATAAACATAAATAAA
TTGTTTGTTGAATTTATTATTAGTATGTAAGTGTAAATATAATAAAACTTAATATCTATTCAAATTAATA
AATAAACCTCGATATACAGACCGATAAAACACATGCGTCAATTTTACGCATGATTATCTTTAACGTACGT
CACAATATGATTATCTTTCTAGGGTTAAAGAGCTCCAGCTTTTGTTCCCTTTAGTGAGGGTTAATTTCGA
GCTTGGCGTAATCATGGTCATAGCTGTTTCCTGTGTGAAATTGTTATCCGCTCACAATTCCACACAACAT
ACGAGCCGGAAGCATAAAGTGTAAAGCCTGGGGTGCCTAATGAGTGAGCTAACTCACATTAATTGCGTTG
CGCTCACTGCCCGCTTTCCAGTCGGGAAACCTGTCGTGCCAGCTGCATTAATGAATCGGCCAACGCGCGG
GGAGAGGCGGTTTGCGTATTGGGCGCTCTTCCGCTTCCTCGCTCACTGACTCGCTGCGCTCGGTCGTTCG
GCTGCGGCGAGCGGTATCAGCTCACTCAAAGGCGGTAATACGGTTATCCACAGAATCAGGGGATAACGCA
GGAAAGAACATGTGAGCAAAAGGCCAGCAAAAGGCCAGGAACCGTAAAAAGGCCGCGTTGCTGGCGTTTT
TCCATAGGCTCCGCCCCCCTGACGAGCATCACAAAAATCGACGCTCAAGTCAGAGGTGGCGAAACCCGAC
AGGACTATAAAGATACCAGGCGTTTCCCCCTGGAAGCTCCCTCGTGCGCTCTCCTGTTCCGACCCTGCCG
CTTACCGGATACCTGTCCGCCTTTCTCCCTTCGGGAAGCGTGGCGCTTTCTCATAGCTCACGCTGTAGGT
ATCTCAGTTCGGTGTAGGTCGTTCGCTCCAAGCTGGGCTGTGTGCACGAACCCCCCGTTCAGCCCGACCG
CTGCGCCTTATCCGGTAACTATCGTCTTGAGTCCAACCCGGTAAGACACGACTTATCGCCACTGGCAGCA
GCCACTGGTAACAGGATTAGCAGAGCGAGGTATGTAGGCGGTGCTACAGAGTTCTTGAAGTGGTGGCCTA
ACTACGGCTACACTAGAAGAACAGTATTTGGTATCTGCGCTCTGCTGAAGCCAGTTACCTTCGGAAAAAG
AGTTGGTAGCTCTTGATCCGGCAAACAAACCACCGCTGGTAGCGGTGGTTTTTTTGTTTGCAAGCAGCAG
ATTACGCGCAGAAAAAAAGGATCTCAAGAAGATCCTTTGATCTTTTCTACGGGGTCTGACGCTCAGTGGA
ACGAAAACTCACGTTAAGGGATTTTGGTCATGAGATTATCAAAAAGGATCTTCACCTAGATCCTTTTAAA
TTAAAAATGAAGTTTTAAATCAATCTAAAGTATATATGAGTAAACTTGGTCTGACAGTTACCAATGCTTA
ATCAGTGAGGCACCTATCTCAGCGATCTGTCTATTTCGTTCATCCATAGTTGCCTGACTCCCCGTCGTGT
AGATAACTACGATACGGGAGGGCTTACCATCTGGCCCCAGTGCTGCAATGATACCGCGAGACCCACGCTC
ACCGGCTCCAGATTTATCAGCAATAAACCAGCCAGCCGGAAGGGCCGAGCGCAGAAGTGGTCCTGCAACT
TTATCCGCCTCCATCCAGTCTATTAATTGTTGCCGGGAAGCTAGAGTAAGTAGTTCGCCAGTTAATAGTT
TGCGCAACGTTGTTGCCATTGCTACAGGCATCGTGGTGTCACGCTCGTCGTTTGGTATGGCTTCATTCAG
CTCCGGTTCCCAACGATCAAGGCGAGTTACATGATCCCCCATGTTGTGCAAAAAAGCGGTTAGCTCCTTC
GGTCCTCCGATCGTTGTCAGAAGTAAGTTGGCCGCAGTGTTATCACTCATGGTTATGGCAGCACTGCATA
ATTCTCTTACTGTCATGCCATCCGTAAGATGCTTTTCTGTGACTGGTGAGTACTCAACCAAGTCATTCTG
AGAATAGTGTATGCGGCGACCGAGTTGCTCTTGCCCGGCGTCAATACGGGATAATACCGCGCCACATAGC
AGAACTTTAAAAGTGCTCATCATTGGAAAACGTTCTTCGGGGCGAAAACTCTCAAGGATCTTACCGCTGT
TGAGATCCAGTTCGATGTAACCCACTCGTGCACCCAACTGATCTTCAGCATCTTTTACTTTCACCAGCGT
TTCTGGGTGAGCAAAAACAGGAAGGCAAAATGCCGCAAAAAAGGGAATAAGGGCGACACGGAAATGTTGA
ATACTCATACTCTTCCTTTTTCAATATTATTGAAGCATTTATCAGGGTTATTGTCTCATGAGCGGATACA
TATTTGAATGTATTTAGAAAAATAAACAAATAGGGGTTCCGCGCACATTTCCCCGAAAAGTGCCAC
